>Addgene plasmid #39382 | TAL2024 | depositor partial sequence | sequence record 49684 | TAL2024 sequence 1130 bps
GAACCTGACCCCAGACCAGGTAGTCGCAATCGCGTCACATGACGGGGGAAAGCAAGCCCTGGAAACCGTG
CAAAGGTTGTTGCCGGTCCTTTGTCAAGACCACGGCCTTACACCGGAGCAAGTCGTGGCCATTGCATCCC
ACGACGGTGGCAAACAGGCTCTTGAGACGGTTCAGAGACTTCTCCCAGTTCTCTGTCAAGCCCACGGGCT
GACTCCCGATCAAGTTGTAGCGATTGCGTCCAACGGTGGAGGGAAACAAGCATTGGAGACTGTCCAACGG
CTCCTTCCCGTGTTGTGTCAAGCCCACGGTTTGACGCCTGCACAAGTGGTCGCCATCGCCAACAACAACG
GCGGTAAGCAGGCGCTGGAAACAGTACAGCGCCTGCTGCCTGTACTGTGCCAGGATCATGGACTGACCCC
AGACCAGGTAGTCGCAATCGCGAACAATAATGGGGGAAAGCAAGCCCTGGAAACCGTGCAAAGGTTGTTG
CCGGTCCTTTGTCAAGACCACGGCCTTACACCGGAGCAAGTCGTGGCCATTGCAAGCAATGGGGGTGGCA
AACAGGCTCTTGAGACGGTTCAGAGACTTCTCCCAGTTCTCTGTCAAGCCCACGGGCTGACTCCCGATCA
AGTTGTAGCGATTGCGTCGCATGACGGAGGGAAACAAGCATTGGAGACTGTCCAACGGCTCCTTCCCGTG
TTGTGTCAAGCCCACGGTTTGACGCCTGCACAAGTGGTCGCCATCGCCAACAACAACGGCGGTAAGCAGG
CGCTGGAAACAGTACAGCGCCTGCTGCCTGTACTGTGCCAGGATCATGGACTGACCCCAGACCAGGTAGT
CGCAATCGCGTCGAACATTGGGGGAAAGCAAGCCCTGGAAACCGTGCAAAGGTTGTTGCCGGTCCTTTGT
CAAGACCACGGCCTTACACCGGAGCAAGTCGTGGCCATTGCAAATAATAACGGTGGCAAACAGGCTCTTG
AGACGGTTCAGAGACTTCTCCCAGTTCTCTGTCAAGCCCACGGGCTGACTCCCGATCAAGTTGTAGCGAT
TGCGTCGCATGACGGAGGGAAACAAGCATTGGAGACTGTCCAACGGCTCCTTCCCGTGTTGTGTCAAGCC
CACGGTCTGA
