>Addgene plasmid #39382 | TAL2024 | addgene partial sequence | sequence record 52676 | JDS-TALEN-F 5'-TAGGGGTCGGTAAACAGTGG-3'
TGTGGCGGGTGAGCTTAGGGGGCCTCCGCTCCAGCTCGACACCGGGCAGCTGCTGAAGATCGCGAAGAGA
GGGGGAGTAACAGCGGTAGAGGCAGTGCACGCCTGGCGCAATGCGCTCACCGGGGCCCCCTTGAACCTGA
CCCCAGACCAGGTAGTCGCAATCGCGTCACATGACGGGGGAAAGCAAGCCCTGGAAACCGTGCAAAGGTT
GTTGCCGGTCCTTTGTCAAGACCACGGCCTTACACCGGAGCAAGTCGTGGCCATTGCATCCCACGACGGT
GGCAAACAGGCTCTTGAGACGGTTCAGAGACTTCTCCCAGTTCTCTGTCAAGCCCACGGGCTGACTCCCG
ATCAAGTTGTAGCGATTGCGTCCAACGGTGGAGGGAAACAAGCATTGGAGACTGTCCAACGGCTCCTTCC
CGTGTTGTGTCAAGCCCACGGTTTGACGCCTGCACAAGTGGTCGCCATCGCCAACAACAACGGCGGTAAG
CAGGCGCTGGAAACAGTACAGCGCCTGCTGCCTGTACTGTGCCAGGATCATGGACTGACCCCAGACCAGG
TAGTCGCAATCGCGAACAATAATGGGGGAAAGCAAGCCCTGGAAACCGTGCAAAGGTTGTTGCCGGTCCT
TTGTCAAGACCACGGCCTTACACCGGAGCAAGTCGTGGCCATTGCAAGCAATGGGGGTGGCAAACAGGCT
CTTGAGACGGTTCAGAGACTTCTCCCAGTTCTCTGTCAAGCCCACGGGCTGACTCCCGATCAAGTTGTAG
CGATTGCGTCGCATGACGGAGGGAAACAAGCATTGGAGACTGTCCAACGGCTCCTTCCCGTGTTGTGTCA
AGCCCACGGTTTGACGCCTGCACAAGTGGTCGCCATCGCCAACAACAACGGC
