[The description below was written by a language model from this plasmid's Addgene catalogue record.]
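Description:
TAL2024 is a mammalian expression plasmid encoding the left-hand monomer of a TALEN pair directed against the eGFP reporter gene (eGFP-TALEN-13-Left). It is built on the JDS78 TALEN expression backbone, about 6.4 kb without insert. A roughly 1.1 kb array of TAL effector repeats was inserted into this backbone through BsmBI sites that were destroyed during cloning. The plasmid is maintained at high copy in E. coli under ampicillin selection. The record gives no feature table, so the origin of replication and other backbone elements, such as the polyadenylation signal, are not specified.

Expression is driven by the CMV promoter, and the vector type also lists T7, which suggests a T7 promoter is available for in vitro transcription of the coding sequence. The backbone supplies an N-terminal 3X Flag tag for detection and a C-terminal wild-type FokI nuclease domain, so the inserted repeat array is expressed as a complete TAL effector nuclease fusion. Because FokI cleaves as a dimer, this left monomer is meant to be used with a matching right-hand TALEN that binds the opposite side of the target, producing a double-strand break in the intervening spacer. The record lists the insert species as human, but the name indicates the intended target is eGFP.

The construct comes from work describing FLASH assembly of TALENs for high-throughput genome editing, where eGFP-directed nucleases of this kind are typically tested by disruption of a reporter gene. The depositor notes that the repetitive TAL array is prone to recombination and recommends confirming plasmid integrity by diagnostic digest before use.
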