Addgene plasmid #39382: TAL2024
Depositing lab: Keith Joung. Depositing organization: Massachusetts General Hospital. Publication: FLASH assembly of TALENs for high-throughput genome editing. Reyon D, Tsai SQ, Khayter C, Foden JA, Sander JD, Joung JK. Nat Biotechnol. 2012 Apr 8. doi: 10.1038/nbt.2170. PubMed 22484455.
Backbone
  Vector backbone: JDS78
  Backbone manufacturer: Joung lab (Addgene Plasmid # 32290)
  Backbone size w/o insert (bp): 6447
  Vector type: Mammalian Expression ; T7
Growth in bacteria
  Bacterial resistance: Ampicillin, 100 μg/mL
  Growth temperature: 37°C
  Growth strain: XL1 Blue
  Copy number: High Copy
Gene/Insert
  Gene/Insert name: eGFP-TALEN-13-Left
  Species: H. sapiens (human)
  Insert size (bp): 1130
  Promoter: CMV
  Tag / fusion protein: 3X Flag (N terminal on backbone); WT FOKI (C terminal on backbone)
  Cloning method: Restriction Enzyme; 5′ cloning site BsmBI (destroyed during cloning); 3′ cloning site BsmBI (destroyed during cloning)
  Sequencing primers: 5′ CMV-F
Terms and licenses: Academic/Nonprofit Terms; Industry Terms: Not Available to Industry
Depositor comments: Target binding site: TCCTGGTCGAGCT To reduce the chance of recombination in this plasmid, do not grow in liquid culture for more than 12-14 hours. It is strongly recommended that users perform a diagnostic digest to verify this plasmid prior to use. For example, a double digest of the plasmid with BamHI and KpnI should result in two bands at 1.8kb and 5.8kb
How to cite: TAL2024 was a gift from Keith Joung (Addgene plasmid # 39382 ; http://n2t.net/addgene:39382 ; RRID:Addgene_39382)
